Addgene plasmid #164539: GP940
Purpose: Expresses SmoPi-FLAG-Ub
Depositing lab: Gregory Pazour. Depositing organization: University of Massachusetts, Worcester. Publication: Ubiquitin links smoothened to intraflagellar transport to regulate Hedgehog signaling. Desai PB, Stuck MW, Lv B, Pazour GJ. J Cell Biol. 2020 Jul 6;219(7). pii: 151798. doi: 10.1083/jcb.201912104. PubMed 32435793.
Backbone
  Vector backbone: Phage lentivirus
  Vector type: Lentiviral
  Selectable markers: Blasticidin
Growth in bacteria
  Bacterial resistance: Ampicillin, 100 μg/mL
  Growth temperature: 37°C
  Growth strain: NEB Stable
  Copy number: High Copy
Gene/Insert
  Gene/Insert name: Smoothened R455A
  Species: M. musculus (mouse)
  Mutation: R455A
  Entrez Gene: Smo (a.k.a. E130215L21Rik, Smoh, bnb, smoothened)
  Promoter: CMV
  Tag / fusion protein: FLAG-Ub (C terminal on insert)
  Cloning method: Gibson Cloning
Terms and licenses: Academic/Nonprofit Terms; Industry Terms: Not Available to Industry
Depositor comments: SmoPi can function like SmoM2 protein and cause basal cell carcinoma
How to cite: GP940 was a gift from Gregory Pazour (Addgene plasmid # 164539 ; http://n2t.net/addgene:164539 ; RRID:Addgene_164539)
