[The description below was written by a language model from this plasmid's Addgene catalogue record and pLannotate feature annotations shown in this document.]
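Description:
GP940 is an HIV-1-based lentiviral transfer plasmid, built on a pHAGE-type ("Phage lentivirus") backbone, that expresses a mutant mouse Smoothened fused at its C terminus to FLAG and ubiquitin (SmoPi-FLAG-Ub). It is propagated in E. coli through a high-copy ColE1/pUC origin with ampicillin selection (AmpR). The recommended recombination-deficient growth strain is consistent with the repeated LTR sequences in the plasmid. The viral portion contains the elements needed for packaging and transduction: a 5' LTR, the Ψ packaging signal with a short gag fragment, the Rev response element for Rev-dependent nuclear export of the genomic RNA, the cPPT/CTS, and a downstream truncated LTR. Remnants of nef, lac and SV40 sequences also annotated in the table appear to be backbone leftovers rather than functional parts.

Between the LTRs, the CMV enhancer and promoter drive a single bicistronic transcript. The first open reading frame is mouse Smo carrying the R455A substitution, followed in frame by a 3xFLAG epitope and a ubiquitin moiety annotated as human UBC-derived. An EMCV IRES then allows translation of blasticidin S deaminase from the same mRNA, so blasticidin-resistant transduced cells should also express the fusion. A WPRE downstream enhances transcript stability and expression.

The associated study concerns ubiquitin linking Smoothened to intraflagellar transport in Hedgehog signalling, so the construct is suited to making stable cell lines that test how a ubiquitin appended to Smoothened affects its ciliary trafficking and signalling. The depositor notes that SmoPi can behave like the oncogenic SmoM2 protein, which is associated with basal cell carcinoma.
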