Features (pLannotate 1.2.2; 27 found; start..end, strand, type, name):
    571..681     +  CDS            nef (fragment): NEF_SIVS4 - Experimental evidence at protein level: Swiss-Prot protein existence level 1. Interferes with TCR signaling from the cell membrane. Interacts with CD247/TCRZ (TCR zeta chain) and exert potent down- regulation of cell surface TCR/CD3 complexes. From Simian immunodeficiency virus (isolate F236/smH4) (SIV-sm) (Simian immunodeficiency virus sooty mangabey monkey).
    724..904     +  LTR            5' LTR (truncated): truncated 5' long terminal repeat (LTR) from HIV-1
   1037..1141    +  promoter       AmpR promoter: bla
   1142..2002    +  CDS            AmpR: β-lactamase; bla; confers resistance to ampicillin, carbenicillin, and related antibiotics
   2173..2761    +  rep_origin     ori: high-copy-number ColE1/pMB1/pBR322/pUC origin of replication
   2944..2998    +  CDS            lacI (fragment): lac repressor; lacI; The lac repressor binds to the lac operator to inhibit transcription in E. coli. This inhibition can be relieved by adding lactose or isopropyl-β-D-thiogalactopyranoside (IPTG).
   3004..3097    +  rep_origin     SV40 ori (fragment): SV40 origin of replication
   3122..3159    +  CDS            lacI (fragment): lac repressor; lacI; The lac repressor binds to the lac operator to inhibit transcription in E. coli. This inhibition can be relieved by adding lactose or isopropyl-β-D-thiogalactopyranoside (IPTG).
   3172..3193    +  protein_bind   CAP binding site: CAP binding activates transcription in the presence of cAMP. E. coli catabolite activator protein
   3208..3238    +  promoter       lac promoter: promoter for the E. coli lac operon
   3246..3262    +  protein_bind   lac operator: The lac repressor binds to the lac operator to inhibit transcription in E. coli. This inhibition can be relieved by adding lactose or isopropyl-β-D-thiogalactopyranoside (IPTG). lac repressor encoded by lacI
   3296..3379    +  polyA_signal   SV40 poly(A) signal (fragment): SV40 polyadenylation signal
   3546..3875    +  CDS            nef (fragment): NEF_HV1BR - Experimental evidence at protein level: Swiss-Prot protein existence level 1. Extracellular Nef protein targets CD4(+) T-lymphocytes for apoptosis by interacting with CXCR4 surface receptors (PubMed:14990729). From Human immunodeficiency virus type 1 group M subtype B (isolate BRU/LAI) (HIV-1).
   3923..4180    +  LTR            5' LTR (truncated): truncated 5' long terminal repeat (LTR) from HIV-1
   4227..4352    +  misc_feature   HIV-1 Ψ: packaging signal of human immunodeficiency virus type 1
   4336..4674    +  CDS            HIV-1 gag (fragment): gag protein from human immunodeficiency virus 1; gag
   4849..5082    +  misc_feature   RRE: The Rev response element (RRE) of HIV-1 allows for Rev-dependent mRNA export from the nucleus to the cytoplasm.
   5459..5559    +  CDS            Rev (fragment): human immunodeficiency virus 1 (HIV-1) Rev protein; rev; enhances nuclear export of unspliced and incompletely spliced viral mRNAs
   5607..5724    +  misc_feature   cPPT/CTS: central polypurine tract and central termination sequence of HIV-1
   5776..6079    +  enhancer       CMV enhancer: human cytomegalovirus immediate early enhancer
   6080..6283    +  promoter       CMV promoter: human cytomegalovirus (CMV) immediate early promoter
   6376..8754    +  CDS            Smo: SMO_MOUSE - Also known as Smoh. Experimental evidence at protein level: Swiss-Prot protein existence level 1. G protein-coupled receptor that probably associates with the patched protein (PTCH) to transduce the hedgehog's proteins signal. Binding of sonic hedgehog (SHH) to its receptor patched is thought to prevent normal inhibition by patched of smoothened (SMO) (By similarity). Required for the accumulation of KIF7, GLI2 and GLI3 in the cilia. Interacts with DLG5 at the ciliary base to induce the accumulation of KIF7 and GLI2 at the ciliary tip for GLI2 activation (PubMed:25644602). From Mus
   8764..8829    +  CDS            3xFLAG: three tandem FLAG® epitope tags, followed by an enterokinase cleavage site
   8863..9090    +  CDS            ubiquitin: human ubiquitin C; Homo sapiens UBC
   9113..9698    +  misc_feature   IRES2: internal ribosome entry site (IRES) of the encephalomyocarditis virus (EMCV)
   9699..10097   +  CDS            BSD: blasticidin S deaminase; Aspergillus terreus BSD; confers resistance to blasticidin
  10111..576     +  misc_feature   WPRE (across the origin): woodchuck hepatitis virus posttranscriptional regulatory element
>Addgene plasmid #164539 | GP940 | addgene full sequence | sequence record 325335 | Addgene NGS Result
ATTACAAAATTTGTGAAAGATTGACTGGTATTCTTAACTATGTTGCTCCTTTTACGCTATGTGGATACGC
TGCTTTAATGCCTTTGTATCATGCTATTGCTTCCCGTATGGCTTTCATTTTCTCCTCCTTGTATAAATCC
TGGTTGCTGTCTCTTTATGAGGAGTTGTGGCCCGTTGTCAGGCAACGTGGCGTGGTGTGCACTGTGTTTG
CTGACGCAACCCCCACTGGTTGGGGCATTGCCACCACCTGTCAGCTCCTTTCCGGGACTTTCGCTTTCCC
CCTCCCTATTGCCACGGCGGAACTCATCGCCGCCTGCCTTGCCCGCTGCTGGACAGGGGCTCGGCTGTTG
GGCACTGACAATTCCGTGGTGTTGTCGGGGAAATCATCGTCCTTTCCTTGGCTGCTCGCCTGTGTTGCCA
CCTGGATTCTGCGCGGGACGTCCTTCTGCTACGTCCCTTCGGCCCTCAATCCAGCGGACCTTCCTTCCCG
CGGCCTGCTGCCGGCTCTGCGGCCTCTTCCGCGTCTTCGCCTTCGCCCTCAGACGAGTCGGATCTCCCTT
TGGGCCGCCTCCCCGCCTGGTACCTTTAAGACCAATGACTTACAAGGCAGCTGTAGATCTTAGCCACTTT
TTAAAAGAAAAGGGGGGACTGGAAGGGCTAATTCACTCCCAACGAAGACAAGATCACCTGCAGGACAGGC
GCGCCCTGCTTTTTGCTTGTACTGGGTCTCTCTGGTTAGACCAGATCTGAGCCTGGGAGCTCTCTGGCTA
ACTAGGGAACCCACTGCTTAAGCCTCAATAAAGCTTGCCTTGAGTGCTTCAAGTAGTGTGTGCCCGTCTG
TTGTGTGACTCTGGTAACTAGAGATCCCTCAGACCCTTTTAGTCAGTGTGGAAAATCTCTAGCACCCGGG
CGATTAAGGAAAGGGCTAGATCATTCTTGAAGACGAAAGGGCCTCGTGATACGCCTATTTTTATAGGTTA
ATGTCATGATAATAATGGTTTCTTAGACGTCAGGTGGCACTTTTCGGGGAAATGTGCGCGGAACCCCTAT
TTGTTTATTTTTCTAAATACATTCAAATATGTATCCGCTCATGAGACAATAACCCTGATAAATGCTTCAA
TAATATTGAAAAAGGAAGAGTATGAGTATTCAACATTTCCGTGTCGCCCTTATTCCCTTTTTTGCGGCAT
TTTGCCTTCCTGTTTTTGCTCACCCAGAAACGCTGGTGAAAGTAAAAGATGCTGAAGATCAGTTGGGTGC
ACGAGTGGGTTACATCGAACTGGATCTCAACAGCGGTAAGATCCTTGAGAGTTTTCGCCCCGAAGAACGT
TTTCCAATGATGAGCACTTTTAAAGTTCTGCTATGTGGCGCGGTATTATCCCGTGTTGACGCCGGGCAAG
AGCAACTCGGTCGCCGCATACACTATTCTCAGAATGACTTGGTTGAGTACTCACCAGTCACAGAAAAGCA
TCTTACGGATGGCATGACAGTAAGAGAATTATGCAGTGCTGCCATAACCATGAGTGATAACACTGCGGCC
AACTTACTTCTGACAACGATCGGAGGACCGAAGGAGCTAACCGCTTTTTTGCACAACATGGGGGATCATG
TAACTCGCCTTGATCGTTGGGAACCGGAGCTGAATGAAGCCATACCAAACGACGAGCGTGACACCACGAT
GCCTGTAGCAATGGCAACAACGTTGCGCAAACTATTAACTGGCGAACTACTTACTCTAGCTTCCCGGCAA
CAATTAATAGACTGGATGGAGGCGGATAAAGTTGCAGGACCACTTCTGCGCTCGGCCCTTCCGGCTGGCT
GGTTTATTGCTGATAAATCTGGAGCCGGTGAGCGTGGGTCTCGCGGTATCATTGCAGCACTGGGGCCAGA
TGGTAAGCCCTCCCGTATCGTAGTTATCTACACGACGGGGAGTCAGGCAACTATGGATGAACGAAATAGA
CAGATCGCTGAGATAGGTGCCTCACTGATTAAGCATTGGTAACTGTCAGACCAAGTTTACTCATATATAC
TTTAGATTGATTTAAAACTTCATTTTTAATTTAAAAGGATCTAGGTGAAGATCCTTTTTGATAATCTCAT
GACCAAAATCCCTTAACGTGAGTTTTCGTTCCACTGAGCGTCAGACCCCGTAGAAAAGATCAAAGGATCT
TCTTGAGATCCTTTTTTTCTGCGCGTAATCTGCTGCTTGCAAACAAAAAAACCACCGCTACCAGCGGTGG
TTTGTTTGCCGGATCAAGAGCTACCAACTCTTTTTCCGAAGGTAACTGGCTTCAGCAGAGCGCAGATACC
AAATACTGTTCTTCTAGTGTAGCCGTAGTTAGGCCACCACTTCAAGAACTCTGTAGCACCGCCTACATAC
CTCGCTCTGCTAATCCTGTTACCAGTGGCTGCTGCCAGTGGCGATAAGTCGTGTCTTACCGGGTTGGACT
CAAGACGATAGTTACCGGATAAGGCGCAGCGGTCGGGCTGAACGGGGGGTTCGTGCACACAGCCCAGCTT
GGAGCGAACGACCTACACCGAACTGAGATACCTACAGCGTGAGCTATGAGAAAGCGCCACGCTTCCCGAA
GGGAGAAAGGCGGACAGGTATCCGGTAAGCGGCAGGGTCGGAACAGGAGAGCGCACGAGGGAGCTTCCAG
GGGGAAACGCCTGGTATCTTTATAGTCCTGTCGGGTTTCGCCACCTCTGACTTGAGCGTCGATTTTTGTG
ATGCTCGTCAGGGGGGCGGAGCCTATGGAAAAACGCCAGCAACGCGGCCTTTTTACGGTTCCTGGCCTTT
TGCTGGCCTTTTGCTCACATGTTCTTTCCTGCGTTATCCCCTGATTCTGTGGATAACCGTATTACCGCCT
TTGAGTGAGCTGATACCGCTCGCCGCAGCCGAACGACCGAGCGCAGCGAGTCAGTGAGCGAGGAAGCGGA
AGAGCGCCCAATACGCAAACCGCCTCTCCCCGCGCGTTGGCCGATTCATTAATGCAGCAAGCTCATGGCT
GACTAATTTTTTTTATTTATGCAGAGGCCGAGGCCGCCTCGGCCTCTGAGCTATTCCAGAAGTAGTGAGG
AGGCTTTTTTGGAGGCCTAGGCTTTTGCAAAAAGCTCCCCGTGGCACGACAGGTTTCCCGACTGGAAAGC
GGGCAGTGAGCGCAACGCAATTAATGTGAGTTAGCTCACTCATTAGGCACCCCAGGCTTTACACTTTATG
CTTCCGGCTCGTATGTTGTGTGGAATTGTGAGCGGATAACAATTTCACACAGGAAACAGCTATGACATGA
TTACGAATTTCACAAATAAAGCATTTTTTTCACTGCATTCTAGTTGTGGTTTGTCCAAACTCATCAATGT
ATCTTATCATGTCTGGATCAACTGGATAACTCAAGCTAACCAAAATCATCCCAAACTTCCCACCCCATAC
CCTATTACCACTGCCAATTACCTGTGGTTTCATTTACTCTAAACCTGTGATTCCTCTGAATTATTTTCAT
TTTAAAGAAATTGTATTTGTTAAATATGTACTACAAACTTAGTAGTTGGAAGGGCTAATTCACTCCCAAA
GAAGACAAGATATCCTTGATCTGTGGATCTACCACACACAAGGCTACTTCCCTGATTAGCAGAACTACAC
ACCAGGGCCAGGGGTCAGATATCCACTGACCTTTGGATGGTGCTACAAGCTAGTACCAGTTGAGCCAGAT
AAGGTAGAAGAGGCCAATAAAGGAGAGAACACCAGCTTGTTACACCCTGTGAGCCTGCATGGGATGGATG
ACCCGGAGAGAGAAGTGTTAGAGTGGAGGTTTGACAGCCGCCTAGCATTTCATCACGTGGCCCGAGAGCT
GCATCCGGAGTACTTCAAGAACTGCTGATATCGAGCTTGCTACAAGGGACTTTCCGCTGGGGACTTTCCA
GGGAGGCGTGGCCTGGGCGGGACTGGGGAGTGGCGAGCCCTCAGATCCTGCATATAAGCAGCTGCTTTTT
GCCTGTACTGGGTCTCTCTGGTTAGACCAGATCTGAGCCTGGGAGCTCTCTGGCTAACTAGGGAACCCAC
TGCTTAAGCCTCAATAAAGCTTGCCTTGAGTGCTTCAAGTAGTGTGTGCCCGTCTGTTGTGTGACTCTGG
TAACTAGAGATCCCTCAGACCCTTTTAGTCAGTGTGGAAAATCTCTAGCAGTGGCGCCCGAACAGGGACT
TGAAAGCGAAAGGGAAACCAGAGGAGCTCTCTCGACGCAGGACTCGGCTTGCTGAAGCGCGCACGGCAAG
AGGCGAGGGGCGGCGACTGCAGAGTACGCCAAAAATTTTGACTAGCGGAGGCTAGAAGGAGAGAGATGGG
TGCGAGAGCGTCAGTATTAAGCGGGGGAGAATTAGATCGCGATGGGAAAAAATTCGGTTAAGGCCAGGGG
GAAAGAAAAAATATAAATTAAAACATATAGTATGGGCAAGCAGGGAGCTAGAACGATTCGCAGTTAATCC
TGGCCTGTTAGAAACATCAGAAGGCTGTAGACAAATACTGGGACAGCTACAACCATCCCTTCAGACAGGA
TCAGAAGAACTTAGATCATTATATAATACAGTAGCAACCCTCTATTGTGTGCATCAAAGGATAGAGATAA
AAGACACCAAGGAAGCTTTAGACAAGATAGAGGAAGAGCAAAACAAAAGTAAGACCACCGCACAGCAAGC
GGCCGGCCGCTGATCTTCAGACCTGGAGGAGGAGATATGAGGGACAATTGGAGAAGTGAATTATATAAAT
ATAAAGTAGTAAAAATTGAACCATTAGGAGTAGCACCCACCAAGGCAAAGAGAAGAGTGGTGCAGAGAGA
AAAAAGAGCAGTGGGAATAGGAGCTTTGTTCCTTGGGTTCTTGGGAGCAGCAGGAAGCACTATGGGCGCA
GCGTCAATGACGCTGACGGTACAGGCCAGACAATTATTGTCTGGTATAGTGCAGCAGCAGAACAATTTGC
TGAGGGCTATTGAGGCGCAACAGCATCTGTTGCAACTCACAGTCTGGGGCATCAAGCAGCTCCAGGCAAG
AATCCTGGCTGTGGAAAGATACCTAAAGGATCAACAGCTCCTGGGGATTTGGGGTTGCTCTGGAAAACTC
ATTTGCACCACTGCTGTGCCTTGGAATGCTAGTTGGAGTAATAAATCTCTGGAACAGATTTGGAATCACA
CGACCTGGATGGAGTGGGACAGAGAAATTAACAATTACACAAGCTTAATACACTCCTTAATTGAAGAATC
GCAAAACCAGCAAGAAAAGAATGAACAAGAATTATTGGAATTAGATAAATGGGCAAGTTTGTGGAATTGG
TTTAACATAACAAATTGGCTGTGGTATATAAAATTATTCATAATGATAGTAGGAGGCTTGGTAGGTTTAA
GAATAGTTTTTGCTGTACTTTCTATAGTGAATAGAGTTAGGCAGGGATATTCACCATTATCGTTTCAGAC
CCACCTCCCAACCCCGAGGGGACCCGACAGGCCCGAAGGAATAGAAGAAGAAGGTGGAGAGAGAGACAGA
GACAGATCCATTCGATTAGTGAACGGATCTCGACGGTATCGCCGAATTCTCAACAATAGGCAGTATTCAT
CCACAATTTTAAAAGAAAAGGGGGGATTGGGGGGTACAGTGCAGGGGAAAGAATAGTAGACATAATAGCA
ACAGACATACAAACTAAAGAATTACAAAAACAAATTACAAAAATTCAAAATTTTCGGGTTTATTACTCGG
ACAGCAGAGATCCAGTTTGGACTAGTGGAGTTCCGCGTTACATAACTTACGCAAAATGGCCCGCCTGGCT
GACCGCCCAACGACCCCCGCCCATTGACGTCAATAATGACCAATGTTCCCATAGTAACGCCAATAGGGAC
TTTCCATTGACGTCAATGGGTGGAGTATTTACGCAAAACTGCCCACTTGGCAGTACATCAAGTGTATCAT
TTGCCAACAACGCCCCCTATTGACGTCAATGACGCAAAATGGCCCGCCTGGCATTATGCCCAGTACATGA
CCTTATGGGACTTTCCTACTTGGCAGTACATCTACGTATTAGTCATCGCTATTACCATGGTGATGCGGTT
TTGGCAGTACATCAATGGGCGTGGATAGCGGTTTGACTCACGGGGATTTCCAAGTCTCCACCCCATTGAC
GTCAATGGGAGTTTGTTTTGGCACCAAAATCAACGGGACTTTCCAAAATGTCGTAACAACTCCGCCCCAT
TGACGCAAATGGGCGGTAGGCGTGTACGGTGGGAGGTCTATATAAGCAGAGCTCGTTTAGTGAACCGTCA
GATCGCCTGGAGACGCCATCCACGCTGTTTTGACCTCCATTCAAGACACCGGCGGCCTTAATTAATGATC
AGACCATGGCCGCTGGCCGCCCCGTGCGTGGGCCCGAGCTGGCGCCCCGGAGGCTGCTGCAGTTGCTGCT
GCTGGTACTGCTGGGGGGCCCGGGCCGGGGGGCGGCCTTGAGCGGGAACGTGACCGGGCCTGGGCCTCAC
AGCGCCAGCGGGAGCTCGAGGAGGGACGTGCCGGTGACCAGCCCTCCGCCGCCGCTGCTGAGCCACTGCG
GCCGGGCCGCCCACTGCGAGCCTTTGCGCTACAACGTGTGCCTGGGCTCGGCGCTGCCCTACGGAGCCAC
CACCACGCTGCTGGCTGGGGACTCGGACTCGCAGGAGGAAGCGCACGGCAAGCTCGTGCTCTGGTCCGGC
CTCCGGAATGCCCCCCGCTGCTGGGCAGTGATCCAGCCCCTGCTGTGTGCTGTCTACATGCCCAAGTGTG
AGAATGACCGAGTGGAGTTGCCCAGCCGTACCCTCTGCCAGGCCACCCGAGGCCCCTGTGCCATTGTGGA
GCGGGAGCGAGGGTGGCCTGACTTTCTGCGTTGCACACCGGACCACTTCCCTGAAGGCTGCCCAAACGAG
GTACAAAACATCAAGTTCAACAGCTCAGGCCAATGTGAAGCACCCTTGGTGCGAACAGACAACCCCAAGA
GCTGGTATGAGGACGTGGAGGGCTGTGGGATTCAGTGTCAGAACCCGCTGTTCACCGAGGCCGAGCACCA
GGACATGCACAGCTACATCGCAGCCTTCGGGGCGGTCACTGGTCTCTGCACGCTCTTCACACTGGCCACC
TTTGTGGCTGACTGGCGGAACTCCAATCGCTACCCTGCGGTTATTCTCTTCTATGTCAATGCGTGTTTCT
TCGTGGGCAGCATTGGCTGGCTGGCCCAGTTCATGGATGGTGCCCGCCGAGAGATTGTTTGCCGAGCAGA
TGGCACCATGAGATTTGGGGAGCCCACCTCCAGTGAGACCCTGTCCTGTGTCATCATCTTTGTCATTGTG
TACTATGCCTTGATGGCTGGAGTAGTCTGGTTCGTGGTCCTCACCTATGCCTGGCACACCTCCTTCAAAG
CCCTGGGCACCACCTACCAGCCTCTCTCGGGCAAGACATCCTATTTCCACCTGCTCACGTGGTCACTCCC
CTTTGTCCTCACGGTGGCAATCCTGGCTGTGGCTCAGGTAGATGGAGACTCCGTGAGTGGCATCTGTTTT
GTAGGCTACAAGAACTATCGGTACCGTGCTGGCTTTGTCCTGGCCCCAATTGGCCTGGTGCTTATTGTGG
GAGGCTACTTCCTCATCAGAGGGGTCATGACTCTGTTCTCCATCAAGAGCAACCACCCTGGGCTTCTGAG
TGAGAAGGCAGCCAGCAAGATCAACGAGACCATGCTGGCCCTGGGCATTTTTGGCTTCCTGGCCTTTGGC
TTTGTGCTCATCACCTTCAGCTGCCACTTCTATGACTTCTTCAACCAGGCTGAGTGGGAGCGTAGCTTCC
GGGACTATGTGCTATGCCAAGCCAACGTGACCATCGGGCTGCCTACCAAGAAGCCCATTCCTGACTGTGA
GATCAAGAATCGGCCCAGCCTCCTGGTGGAGAAGATCAATCTATTTGCCATGTTTGGCACTGGCATTGCC
ATGAGCACCTGGGTCTGGACCAAGGCCACCCTGCTCATCTGGAGGCGCACCTGGTGCAGGTTGACTGGGC
ACAGTGATGATGAGCCCAAGAGAATCAAGAAGAGCAAGATGATCGCCAAGGCCTTCTCTAAGCGGCGTGA
GCTGCTGCAGAACCCGGGCCAGGAGCTCTCCTTCAGCATGCACACTGTCTCCCATGATGGACCTGTTGCG
GGTTTGGCTTTTGACCTCAATGAACCCTCAGCTGACGTCTCCTCTGCCTGGGCTCAGCATGTCACCAAGA
TGGTGGCTCGGAGAGGAGCCATATTGCCCCAGGATGTGTCCGTTACCCCTGTGGCAACTCCAGTGCCACC
AGAAGAACAAGCCAACATGTGGCTGGTTGAGGCAGAGATCTCCCCAGAGTTAGAGAAGCGTTTGGGCCGG
AAGAAAAAGCGGAGGAAGAGGAAGAAGGAGGTGTGCCCCTTGAGGCCAGCCCCTGAGCTTCACCACTCTG
CCCCTGTTCCTGCCACCAGTGCAGTTCCTCGGCTGCCTCAGCTGCCTCGGCAGAAGTGCCTGGTAGCTGC
AAACGCCTGGGGAACAGGGGAGTCCTGCCGACAGGGAGCCTGGACTCTAGTCTCCAACCCCTTCTGCCCA
GAGCCTAGTCCCCATCAAGATCCATTTCTCCCTGGTGCCTCAGCCCCCCGGGTCTGGGCTCAGGGCCGCC
TCCAGGGGCTGGGATCCATTCATTCCCGCACTAACCTAATGGAGGCTGAGATCTTGGATGCAGACTCGGA
CTTCGCCACCATGGACTACAAAGACCATGACGGTGATTATAAAGATCATGACATCGATTACAAGGATGAC
GATGACAAGGCAGATCTCAATGGTGGTGGTGGTGGGTCGACCATGCAGATCTTCGTGAAGACCCTGACTG
GTAAGACCATCACTCTCGAAGTGGAGCCGAGTGACACCATTGAGAATGTCAAGGCAAAGATCCAAGACAA
GGAAGGCATCCCTCCTGACCAGCAGAGGTTGATCTTTGCTGGGAAACAGCTGGAAGATGGACGCACCCTG
TCTGACTACAACATCCAGAAAGAGTCCACCCTGCACCTGGTCCTCCGTCTCAGAGGTGGTTGAGCTTAGT
AAGTAAGATCCGCCCCTCTCCCTCCCCCCCCCTAACGTTACTGGCCGAAGCCGCTTGGAATAAGGCCGGT
GTGCGTTTGTCTATATGTTATTTTCCACCATATTGCCGTCTTTTGGCAATGTGAGGGCCCGGAAACCTGG
CCCTGTCTTCTTGACGAGCATTCCTAGGGGTCTTTCCCCTCTCGCCAAAGGAATGCAAGGTCTGTTGAAT
GTCGTGAAGGAAGCAGTTCCTCTGGAAGCTTCTTGAAGACAAACAACGTCTGTAGCGACCCTTTGCAGGC
AGCGGAACCCCCCACCTGGCGACAGGTGCCTCTGCGGCCAAAAGCCACGTGTATAAGATACACCTGCAAA
GGCGGCACAACCCCAGTGCCACGTTGTGAGTTGGATAGTTGTGGAAAGAGTCAAATGGCTCTCCTCAAGC
GTATTCAACAAGGGGCTGAAGGATGCCCAGAAGGTACCCCATTGTATGGGATCTGATCTGGGGCCTCGGT
ACACATGCTTTACATGTGTTTAGTCGAGGTTAAAAAAACGTCTAGGCCCCCCGAACCACGGGGACGTGGT
TTTCCTTTGAAAAACACGATGATAATATGGCCACAACCATGGCCAAGCCTTTGTCTCAAGAAGAATCCAC
CCTCATTGAAAGAGCAACGGCTACAATCAACAGCATCCCCATCTCTGAAGACTACAGCGTCGCCAGCGCA
GCTCTCTCTAGCGACGGCCGCATCTTCACTGGTGTCAATGTATATCATTTTACTGGGGGACCTTGTGCAG
AACTCGTGGTGCTGGGCACTGCTGCTGCTGCGGCAGCTGGCAACCTGACTTGTATCGTCGCGATCGGAAA
TGAGAACAGGGGCATCTTGAGCCCCTGCGGACGGTGCCGACAGGTGCTTCTCGATCTGCATCCTGGGATC
AAAGCCATAGTGAAGGACAGTGATGGACAGCCGACGGCAGTTGGGATTCGTGAATTGCTGCCCTCTGGTT
ATGTGTGGGAGGGCTAACTCGAGAGATCCTAATCAACCTCTGG
